>Addgene plasmid #215090 | FFSS-Cyclin D1 (T286A)-NeoR | addgene full sequence | sequence record 427410 | Addgene NGS Result
GACGGATCGGGAGATCTCCCGATCCCCTATGGTGCACTCTCAGTACAATCTGCTCTGATGCCGCATAGTT
AAGCCAGTATCTGCTCCCTGCTTGTGTGTTGGAGGTCGCTGAGTAGTGCGCGAGCAAAATTTAAGCTACA
ACAAGGCAAGGCTTGACCGACAATTGCATGAAGAATCTGCTTAGGGTTAGGCGTTTTGCGCTGCTTCGCG
ATGTACGGGCCAGATATACGCGTTGACATTGATTATTGACTAGTTATTAATAGTAATCAATTACGGGGTC
ATTAGTTCATAGCCCATATATGGAGTTCCGCGTTACATAACTTACGGTAAATGGCCCGCCTGGCTGACCG
CCCAACGACCCCCGCCCATTGACGTCAATAATGACGTATGTTCCCATAGTAACGCCAATAGGGACTTTCC
ATTGACGTCAATGGGTGGAGTATTTACGGTAAACTGCCCACTTGGCAGTACATCAAGTGTATCATATGCC
AAGTACGCCCCCTATTGACGTCAATGACGGTAAATGGCCCGCCTGGCATTATGCCCAGTACATGACCTTA
TGGGACTTTCCTACTTGGCAGTACATCTACGTATTAGTCATCGCTATTACCATGGTGATGCGGTTTTGGC
AGTACATCAATGGGCGTGGATAGCGGTTTGACTCACGGGGATTTCCAAGTCTCCACCCCATTGACGTCAA
TGGGAGTTTGTTTTGGCACCAAAATCAACGGGACTTTCCAAAATGTCGTAACAACTCCGCCCCATTGACG
CAAATGGGCGGTAGGCGTGTACGGTGGGAGGTCTATATAAGCAGAGCTCTCTGGCTAACTAGAGAACCCA
CTGCTTACTGGCTTATCGAAATTAATACGACTCACTATAGGGAGACCCAAGCTGGCTAGCGTTTAAACTT
AAGCTTACCATGGACTACAAGGACGACGATGACAAGGTACCAGGATCTGGGGATTATAAAGATGATGATG
ATAAAGGGTCGGCCGCCAGCTGGAGCCACCCTCAGTTCGAGAAGGGAGGAGGAAGCGGCGGAGGCAGCGG
AGGAGGAAGCTGGAGCCACCCGCAGTTCGAGAAAGGAGCTGGATCCAGCAGCGAACACCAGCTCCTGTGC
TGCGAAGTGGAAACCATCCGCCGCGCGTACCCCGATGCCAACCTCCTCAACGACCGGGTGCTGCGGGCCA
TGCTGAAGGCGGAGGAGACCTGCGCGCCCTCGGTGTCCTACTTCAAATGTGTGCAGAAGGAGGTCCTGCC
GTCCATGCGGAAGATCGTCGCCACCTGGATGCTGGAGGTCTGCGAGGAACAGAAGTGCGAGGAGGAGGTC
TTCCCGCTGGCCATGAACTACCTGGACCGCTTCCTGTCGCTGGAGCCCGTGAAAAAGAGCCGCCTGCAGC
TGCTGGGGGCCACTTGCATGTTCGTGGCCTCTAAGATGAAGGAGACCATCCCCCTGACGGCCGAGAAGCT
GTGCATCTACACCGACAACTCCATCCGGCCCGAGGAGCTGCTGCAAATGGAGCTGCTCCTGGTGAACAAG
CTCAAGTGGAACCTGGCCGCAATGACCCCGCACGATTTCATTGAACACTTCCTCTCCAAAATGCCAGAGG
CGGAGGAGAACAAACAGATCATCCGCAAACACGCGCAGACCTTCGTTGCCCTCTGTGCCACAGATGTGAA
GTTCATTTCCAATCCGCCCTCCATGGTGGCAGCGGGGAGCGTGGTGGCCGCAGTGCAAGGCCTGAACCTG
AGGAGCCCCAACAACTTCCTGTCCTACTACCGCCTCACACGCTTCCTCTCCAGAGTGATCAAGTGTGACC
CAGACTGCCTCCGGGCCTGCCAGGAGCAGATCGAAGCCCTGCTGGAGTCAAGCCTGCGCCAGGCCCAGCA
GAACATGGACCCCAAGGCCGCCGAGGAGGAGGAAGAGGAGGAGGAGGAGGTGGACCTGGCTTGCGCACCC
ACCGACGTGCGGGACGTGGACATCTGACTCGAGTCTAGAGGGCCCGTTTAAACCCGCTGATCAGCCTCGA
CTGTGCCTTCTAGTTGCCAGCCATCTGTTGTTTGCCCCTCCCCCGTGCCTTCCTTGACCCTGGAAGGTGC
CACTCCCACTGTCCTTTCCTAATAAAATGAGGAAATTGCATCGCATTGTCTGAGTAGGTGTCATTCTATT
CTGGGGGGTGGGGTGGGGCAGGACAGCAAGGGGGAGGATTGGGAAGACAATAGCAGGCATGCTGGGGATG
CGGTGGGCTCTATGGCTTCTGAGGCGGAAAGAACCAGCTGGGGCTCTAGGGGGTATCCCC
[124 nt withheld, positions 2301-2424]
C
[91 nt withheld, positions 2426-2516]
A
[49 nt withheld, positions 2518-2566]
CCTTTGACGTTGGAGTCCACGTTCTTT
[37 nt withheld, positions 2594-2630]
ACCCTATCTCGGTCTATTCTTTTGATTTATAAGGGATTTTGCCGATTTCGGCCTATTGGTTAAAAAATGA
GCTGATTTAACAAAAATTTAACGCGAATTAATTCTGTGGAATGTGTGTCAGTTAGGGTGTGGAAAGTCCC
CAGGCTCCCCAGCAGGCAGAAGTATGCAAAGCATGCATCTCAATTAGTCAGCAACCAGGTGTGGAAAGTC
CCCAGGCTCCCCAGCAGGCAGAAGTATGCAAAGCATGCATCTCAATTAGTCAGCAACCATAGTCCCGCCC
CTAACTCCGCCCATCCCGCCCCTAACTCCGCCCAGTTCCGCCCATTCTCCGCCCCATGGCTGACTAATTT
TTTTTATTTATGCAGAGGCCGAGGCCGCCTCTGCCTCTGAGCTATTCCAGAAGTAGTGAGGAGGCTTTTT
TGGAGGCCTAGGCTTTTGCAAAAAGCTCCCGGGAGCTTGTATATCCATTTTCGGATCTGATCAAGAGACA
GGATGAGGATCGTTTCGCATGATTGAACAAGATGGATTGCACGCAGGTTCTCCGGCCGCTTGGGTGGAGA
GGCTATTCGGCTATGACTGGGCACAACAGACAATCGGCTGCTCTGATGCCGCCGTGTTCCGGCTGTCAGC
GCAGGGGCGCCCGGTTCTTTTTGTCAAGACCGACCTGTCCGGTGCCCTGAATGAACTGCAGGACGAGGCA
GCGCGGCTATCGTGGCTGGCCACGACGGGCGTTCCTTGCGCAGCTGTGCTCGACGTTGTCACTGAAGCGG
GAAGGGACTGGCTGCTATTGGGCGAAGTGCCGGGGCAGGATCTCCTGTCATCTCACCTTGCTCCTGCCGA
GAAAGTATCCATCATGGCTGATGCAATGCGGCGGCTGCATACGCTTGATCCGGCTACCTGCCCATTCGAC
CACCAAGCGAAACATCGCATCGAGCGAGCACGTACTCGGATGGAAGCCGGTCTTGTCGATCAGGATGATC
TGGACGAAGAGCATCAGGGGCTCGCGCCAGCCGAACTGTTCGCCAGGCTCAAGGCGCGCATGCCCGACGG
CGAGGATCTCGTCGTGACCCATGGCGATGCCTGCTTGCCGAATATCATGGTGGAAAATGGCCGCTTTTCT
GGATTCATCGACTGTGGCCGGCTGGGTGTGGCGGACCGCTATCAGGACATAGCGTTGGCTACCCGTGATA
TTGCTGAAGAGCTTGGCGGCGAATGGGCTGACCGCTTCCTCGTGCTTTACGGTATCGCCGCTCCCGATTC
GCAGCGCATCGCCTTCTATCGCCTTCTTGACGAGTTCTTCTGAGCGGGACTCTGGGGTTCGAAATGACCG
ACCAAGCGACGCCCAACCTGCCATCACGAGATTTCGATTCCACCGCCGCCTTCTATGAAAGGTTGGGCTT
CGGAATCGTTTTCCGGGACGCCGGCTGGATGATCCTCCAGCGCGGGGATCTCATGCTGGAGTTCTTCGCC
CACCCCAACTTGTTTATTGCAGCTTATAATGGTTACAAATAAAGCAATAGCATCACAAATTTCACAAATA
AAGCATTTTTTTCACTGCATTCTAGTTGTGGTTTGTCCAAACTCATCAATGTATCTTATCATGTCTGTAT
ACCGTCGACCTCTAGCTAGAGCTTGGCGTAATCATGGTCATAGCTGTTTCCTGTGTGAAATTGTTATCCG
CTCACAATTCCACACAACATACGAGCCGGAAGCATAAAGTGTAAAGCCTGGGGTGCCTAATGAGTGAGCT
AACTCACATTAATTGCGTTGCGCTCACTGCCCGCTTTCCAGTCGGGAAACCTGTCGTGCCAGCTGCATTA
ATGAATCGGCCAACGCGCGGGGAGAGGCGGTTTGCGTATTGGGCGCTCTTCCGCTTCCTCGCTCACTGAC
TCGCTGCGCTCGGTCGTTCGGCTGCGGCGAGCGGTATCAGCTCACTCAAAGGCGGTAATACGGTTATCCA
CAGAATCAGGGGATAACGCAGGAAAGAACATGTGAGCAAAAGGCCAGCAAAAGGCCAGGAACCGTAAAAA
GGCCGCGTTGCTGGCGTTTTTCCATAGGCTCCGCCCCCCTGACGAGCATCACAAAAATCGACGCTCAAGT
CAGAGGTGGCGAAACCCGACAGGACTATAAAGATACCAGGCGTTTCCCCCTGGAAGCTCCCTCGTGCGCT
CTCCTGTTCCGACCCTGCCGCTTACCGGATACCTGTCCGCCTTTCTCCCTTCGGGAAGCGTGGCGCTTTC
TCATAGCTCACGCTGTAGGTATCTCAGTTCGGTGTAGGTCGTTCGCTCCAAGCTGGGCTGTGTGCACGAA
CCCCCCGTTCAGCCCGACCGCTGCGCCTTATCCGGTAACTATCGTCTTGAGTCCAACCCGGTAAGACACG
ACTTATCGCCACTGGCAGCAGCCACTGGTAACAGGATTAGCAGAGCGAGGTATGTAGGCGGTGCTACAGA
GTTCTTGAAGTGGTGGCCTAACTACGGCTACACTAGAAGAACAGTATTTGGTATCTGCGCTCTGCTGAAG
CCAGTTACCTTCGGAAAAAGAGTTGGTAGCTCTTGATCCGGCAAACAAACCACCGCTGGTAGCGGTGGTT
TTTTTGTTTGCAAGCAGCAGATTACGCGCAGAAAAAAAGGATCTCAAGAAGATCCTTTGATCTTTTCTAC
GGGGTCTGACGCTCAGTGGAACGAAAACTCACGTTAAGGGATTTTGGTCATGAGATTATCAAAAAGGATC
TTCACCTAGATCCTTTTAAATTAAAAATGAAGTTTTAAATCAATCTAAAGTATATATGAGTAAACTTGGT
CTGACAGTTACCAATGCTTAATCAGTGAGGCACCTATCTCAGCGATCTGTCTATTTCGTTCATCCATAGT
TGCCTGACTCCCCGTCGTGTAGATAACTACGATACGGGAGGGCTTACCATCTGGCCCCAGTGCTGCAATG
ATACCGCGAGACCCACGCTCACCGGCTCCAGATTTATCAGCAATAAACCAGCCAGCCGGAAGGGCCGAGC
GCAGAAGTGGTCCTGCAACTTTATCCGCCTCCATCCAGTCTATTAATTGTTGCCGGGAAGCTAGAGTAAG
TAGTTCGCCAGTTAATAGTTTGCGCAACGTTGTTGCCATTGCTACAGGCATCGTGGTGTCACGCTCGTCG
TTTGGTATGGCTTCATTCAGCTCCGGTTCCCAACGATCAAGGCGAGTTACATGATCCCCCATGTTGTGCA
AAAAAGCGGTTAGCTCCTTCGGTCCTCCGATCGTTGTCAGAAGTAAGTTGGCCGCAGTGTTATCACTCAT
GGTTATGGCAGCACTGCATAATTCTCTTACTGTCATGCCATCCGTAAGATGCTTTTCTGTGACTGGTGAG
TACTCAACCAAGTCATTCTGAGAATAGTGTATGCGGCGACCGAGTTGCTCTTGCCCGGCGTCAATACGGG
ATAATACCGCGCCACATAGCAGAACTTTAAAAGTGCTCATCATTGGAAAACGTTCTTCGGGGCGAAAACT
CTCAAGGATCTTACCGCTGTTGAGATCCAGTTCGATGTAACCCACTCGTGCACCCAACTGATCTTCAGCA
TCTTTTACTTTCACCAGCGTTTCTGGGTGAGCAAAAACAGGAAGGCAAAATGCCGCAAAAAAGGGAATAA
GGGCGACACGGAAATGTTGAATACTCATACTCTTCCTTTTTCAATATTATTGAAGCATTTATCAGGGTTA
TTGTCTCATGAGCGGATACATATTTGAATGTATTTAGAAAAATAAACAAATAGGGGTTCCGCGCACATTT
CCCCGAAAAGTGCCACCTGACGTC
Features (pLannotate 1.2.2; 22 found; start..end, strand, type, name):
     28..80      -  misc_feature   bom (fragment): basis of mobility region from pBR322
    235..614     +  enhancer       CMV enhancer: human cytomegalovirus immediate early enhancer
    615..818     +  promoter       CMV promoter: human cytomegalovirus (CMV) immediate early promoter
    814..847     +  LTR            5' LTR (truncated) (fragment): truncated 5' long terminal repeat (LTR) from HIV-1
    863..881     +  promoter       T7 promoter: promoter for bacteriophage T7 RNA polymerase
    926..946     +  CDS            FLAG (fragment): FLAG® epitope tag, followed by an enterokinase cleavage site
   1061..1080    +  CDS            Strep-Tag II (fragment): peptide that binds Strep-Tactin®, an engineered form of streptavidin
   1103..1984    +  CDS            CCND1: CCND1_HUMAN - Also known as BCL1, PRAD1. Experimental evidence at protein level: Swiss-Prot protein existence level 1. Regulatory component of the cyclin D1-CDK4 (DC) complex that phosphorylates and inhibits members of the retinoblastoma (RB) protein family including RB1 and regulates the cell-cycle during G(1)/S transition. Phosphorylation of RB1 allows dissociation of the transcription factor E2F from the RB/E2F complex and the subsequent transcription of E2F target genes which are responsible for the progression through the G(1) phase. Hypophosphorylates RB1 in early G(1) phase. Cyclin D-CD
   2031..2255    +  polyA_signal   bGH poly(A) signal: bovine growth hormone polyadenylation signal
   2259..2280    +  promoter       SV40 promoter (fragment): SV40 enhancer and early promoter
   2301..2729    +  rep_origin     f1 ori (sequence partly withheld): f1 bacteriophage origin of replication; arrow indicates direction of (+) strand synthesis
   2743..3072    +  promoter       SV40 promoter: SV40 enhancer and early promoter
   3139..3930    +  CDS            neo: KKA2_KLEPN - Also known as kan, nptII. Experimental evidence at protein level: Swiss-Prot protein existence level 1. Resistance to kanamycin, neomycin, paromomycin, ribostamycin, butirosin and gentamicin B. From Klebsiella pneumoniae.
   3954..4112    +  CDS            ble (fragment): BLE_KLEPN - Experimental evidence at protein level: Swiss-Prot protein existence level 1. Binding protein with a strong affinity to the bleomycin family of antibiotics. Binds to CL990; an antimitotic-antibiotic compound. From Klebsiella pneumoniae.
   4107..4228    +  polyA_signal   SV40 poly(A) signal: SV40 polyadenylation signal
   4301..4317    -  protein_bind   lac operator: The lac repressor binds to the lac operator to inhibit transcription in E. coli. This inhibition can be relieved by adding lactose or isopropyl-β-D-thiogalactopyranoside (IPTG). lac repressor encoded by lacI
   4325..4355    -  promoter       lac promoter: promoter for the E. coli lac operon
   4370..4391    -  protein_bind   CAP binding site: CAP binding activates transcription in the presence of cAMP. E. coli catabolite activator protein
   4404..4496    -  CDS            lacI (fragment): lac repressor; lacI; The lac repressor binds to the lac operator to inhibit transcription in E. coli. This inhibition can be relieved by adding lactose or isopropyl-β-D-thiogalactopyranoside (IPTG).
   4679..5267    -  rep_origin     ori: high-copy-number ColE1/pMB1/pBR322/pUC origin of replication
   5438..6298    -  CDS            AmpR: β-lactamase; bla; confers resistance to ampicillin, carbenicillin, and related antibiotics
   6299..6403    -  promoter       AmpR promoter: bla
