[The description below was written by a language model from this plasmid's Addgene catalogue record and pLannotate feature annotations shown in this document.]
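Description:
FFSS-Cyclin D1 (T286A)-NeoR is a 6,434 nt mammalian expression plasmid built on the pcDNA 3.1 backbone. It is propagated in E. coli as a high-copy plasmid through its ColE1/pUC-type origin and selected with ampicillin via the β-lactamase gene and its native promoter. An f1 phage origin is also present, which in principle allows single-stranded DNA production. For selection in mammalian cells, an SV40 enhancer/early promoter drives the neomycin phosphotransferase gene, terminated by the SV40 polyadenylation signal, so that transfected cells can be selected with G418. The annotation software also flags several short fragments (bom, HIV-1 LTR, ble, lacI, and lac promoter/operator elements). These appear to be backbone remnants or partial matches rather than functional parts of the design.

The payload is human CCND1 (cyclin D1, also known as BCL1 or PRAD1) carrying the T286A substitution, expressed from the CMV immediate-early enhancer and promoter and terminated by the bovine growth hormone polyadenylation signal. A T7 promoter lies between the CMV promoter and the coding region. The protein is fused at its N terminus to an FFSS tag, made up of two FLAG epitopes and two Strep-tag II peptides, which supports detection and single or tandem affinity purification. The feature table detects only partial FLAG and Strep matches upstream of the CCND1 coding sequence, consistent with this tag. Threonine 286 is generally known as a phosphorylation site that promotes cyclin D1 turnover, so the alanine mutant is commonly used as a stabilised form, although the record does not state this rationale. The stated purpose is expression of tagged cyclin D1 (T286A) in mammalian cells, and the associated study concerns a CDK-independent role of D-type cyclins in regulating DNA mismatch repair.
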