Addgene plasmid #215090: FFSS-Cyclin D1 (T286A)-NeoR
Purpose: Expresses FFSS-Cyclin D1 (T286A) in mammalian cells.
Depositing lab: Michele Pagano. Depositing organization: NYU Grossman School of Medicine. Publication: CDK-independent role of D-type cyclins in regulating DNA mismatch repair. Rona G, Miwatani-Minter B, Zhang Q, Goldberg HV, Kerzhnerman MA, Howard JB, Simoneschi D, Lane E, Hobbs JW, Sassani E, Wang AA, Keegan S, Laverty DJ, Piett CG, Pongor LS, Xu ML, Andrade J, Thomas A, Sicinski P, Askenazi M, Ueberheide B, Fenyo D, Nagel ZD, Pagano M. Mol Cell. 2024 Feb 29:S1097-2765(24)00129-1. doi: 10.1016/j.molcel.2024.02.010. PubMed 38458201.
Backbone
  Vector backbone: pcDNA 3.1
  Vector type: Mammalian Expression
  Selectable markers: Neomycin (select with G418)
Growth in bacteria
  Bacterial resistance: Ampicillin, 100 μg/mL
  Growth temperature: 37°C
  Growth strain: DH5alpha
  Copy number: High Copy
Gene/Insert
  Gene/Insert name: CCND1 (alt name: BCL1)
  Species: H. sapiens (human)
  Mutation: Cyclin D1(T286A) denotes mutations T286A.
  Entrez Gene: CCND1 (a.k.a. BCL1, D11S287E, PRAD1, U21B31)
  Promoter: CMV
  Tag / fusion protein: FFSS (FLAG-FLAG-STREP-STREP) (N terminal on insert)
  Cloning method: Unknown
  Sequencing primers: 5′ CMV; 3′ BGHR
Terms and licenses: Academic/Nonprofit Terms; Industry Terms: Not Available to Industry
How to cite: FFSS-Cyclin D1 (T286A)-NeoR was a gift from Michele Pagano (Addgene plasmid # 215090 ; http://n2t.net/addgene:215090 ; RRID:Addgene_215090)
